Addgene plasmid #12169: pMB84 (Nf2 C-term)
Depositing lab: Tyler Jacks. Depositing organization: Massachusetts Institute of Technology. Publication: The Nf2 tumor suppressor regulates cell-cell adhesion during tissue fusion. McLaughlin ME, Kruger GM, Slocum KL, Crowley D, Michaud NA, Huang J, Magendantz M, Jacks T. Proc Natl Acad Sci U S A. 2007 Feb 27. 104(9):3261-6. 10.1073/pnas.0700044104 PubMed 17360635.
Backbone
  Vector backbone: pCR-Blunt II-TOPO
  Backbone manufacturer: Invitrogen
  Backbone size w/o insert (bp): 3500
  Vector type: Mammalian Expression, Cre/Lox
Growth in bacteria
  Bacterial resistance: Kanamycin, 50 μg/mL
  Growth temperature: 37°C
  Growth strain: DH5alpha
  Copy number: High Copy
Gene/Insert
  Gene/Insert name: Nf2 C-terminal half (alt name: Nf2)
  Species: M. musculus (mouse)
  Insert size (bp): 836
  Mutation: C-terminal half of Nf2 cDNA
  Entrez Gene: Nf2 (a.k.a. merlin)
  Cloning method: TOPO Cloning
  Sequencing primers: 5′ n/a
Terms and licenses: Academic/Nonprofit Terms; Industry Terms: Not Available to Industry
Depositor comments: In situ probe for Nf2.
How to cite: pMB84 (Nf2 C-term) was a gift from Tyler Jacks (Addgene plasmid # 12169 ; http://n2t.net/addgene:12169 ; RRID:Addgene_12169)
