[The description below was written by a language model from this plasmid's Addgene catalogue record.]
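Description:
pMB84 (Nf2 C-term) is a small bacterial cloning plasmid built on the commercial pCR-Blunt II-TOPO backbone (about 3.5 kb without insert), into which an 836 bp fragment of the mouse Nf2 cDNA was inserted by TOPO cloning. It is maintained as a high-copy plasmid in standard E. coli cloning strains under kanamycin selection. No feature table accompanies the record, so the origin of replication, flanking promoters and insert orientation are not documented here. Blunt TOPO cloning is non-directional, so the orientation of the fragment relative to the vector cannot be assumed from the record.

The insert corresponds to the C-terminal half of the coding sequence for Nf2, the tumor suppressor also known as merlin. The depositor states that the plasmid serves as an in situ probe for Nf2, meaning it acts as a template for generating labelled nucleic acid probes to detect Nf2 transcripts in tissue sections or embryos. This fits the associated study on the role of Nf2 in cell-cell adhesion during tissue fusion. Vectors of this family generally carry phage RNA polymerase promoters flanking the cloning site that allow sense and antisense riboprobe transcription, although which promoter yields the antisense strand is not stated.

The catalogue classifies the vector type as mammalian expression and Cre/Lox, but nothing else in the record supports this. No mammalian promoter, lox sites or recombinase-dependent elements are listed, and the backbone is a general-purpose cloning vector. That classification probably reflects the wider project rather than this plasmid's function, and the construct is best regarded as a probe template carrying a partial cDNA rather than an expression construct.
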