>Addgene plasmid #12169 | pMB84 (Nf2 C-term) | addgene partial sequence | sequence record 18728 | 12169 with M13R
TATGCATCAAGCTTGGTACCGAGCTCGGATCCACTAGTAACGGCCGCCAGTGTGCTGGAATTCGCCCTTC
GCTTCATGTCCGTATCCTTGAAGTCGAATGACAAGCTGTCAGCAATAATGTCGAAGCTCGGTATGTCAGG
AGGCAGTGGTGGTGGAATTGGGTTCATGGGTGGATAGGTGGGCTTGGTGGCGATTTCTAAGAGCTTCTGC
TTGGCTCTTCGCTCTGCTTCTCGGGCTTCTTGCAAGTCTTGCTTTAACTGATCAGCCTCCTTGGCCCTCC
TCTCTGACTCCTCAGCCATCTTCAATGCCAGCACTTCAGCCTCCAGCACCTTCTGCTCCATCAGGCGCTT
CTCCTCCTCTGTCCGAATGGCCGTGGCCTTGATTCGCTGCATCTCTTGCTCAGCCTCTGCAGCCTTTTGT
GCCAAAAGCTTGGCCTCCTCCTCTGTGATCTGAGCCTTTTCAGCCAACAGATCAGCTGTCTCCTCAGAGC
GCATCAGAGCTTCATTGGCCATCGTTGCTTCTTCTTTCATCTGCAGGAGCCTCCTCTCTAACTCATCTCT
TGTACGCTCGGCCTCCTCCCGCATCTGCTTCTCTCGAGCCAGCCGCTGCCTTTCCATCTGCTTCCTAGCC
TTCTCTTCCCTGGCCTGGGCTTTCATCTGCTGAACTTCTAAAGAGTCAGCTTTCCGTCGCCTCATAAATA
GGTCATGGTTCCCAATACATAGCTGAAGAATCAGCTTATTAACACGAAGCTTTGAGGAGTTAAATTTGAA
GACATCAATTTTCTTATCCAGTGGTTTAATAGTAAA
